>Addgene plasmid #15599 | Sup35 CaNM K227C His7 | depositor full sequence | sequence record 8316 | Author sequence
GGGGATCTCGATCCCGCGAAATTAATACGACTCACTATAGGGAGACCACAACGGTTTCCCTCTAGAAATA
ATTTTGTTTAACTTTAAGAAGGAGATATACATATGTCTGACCAACAGAATACTCAGGACCAATTGTCTGG
TGCTATGGCCAATGCATCTTTGAATGGAGATCAATCCAAGCAACAGCAACAGCAACAACAACAGCAACAA
CAAAACTACTACAATCCAAATGCCGCTCAATCTTTTGTTCCACAAGGTGGCTACCAACAGTTCCAACAGT
TCCAGCCTCAACAGCAGCAACAGCAATATGGTGGATATAATCAATACAACCAATACCAAGGAGGTTATCA
ACAAAACTATAACAATAGAGGGGGATACCAACAAGGTTATAACAACAGAGGTGGATACCAGCAAAACTAC
AATAACCGTGGTGGCTATCAAGGATATAACCAAAACCAACAATATGGAGGATATCAGCAATACAATTCGC
AACCTCAACAACAACAGCAACAACAATCTCAAGGTATGTCGTTGGCAGATTTCCAAAAACAAAAAACTGA
ACAACAAGCTTCTTTGAATAAACCAGCTGTTAAGAAAACCCTTAAATTGGCAGGATCTTCAGGTATAAAA
TTAGCAAATGCTACAAAGAAAGTGGATACCACTAGCAAACCACAATCTAAAGAATCATCTCCAGCTCCAG
CTCCAGCTCCAGCTGCTTTCGCTTCTCAAGAAGAAAAGAAGGAAGAAAAAGAAGCTGCTGCTGCTGCTCC
TGAAACCAAATGTGAAACTTCCGCACCAGCAGAAACCAAAAAAGAAGCTACTCCAACTCCTGCTGCTAAA
AAGGAATCAACCCCAACTCCTGCTACTGCTACTAAGAAAGAGTCAACTCCAGTTTCAAACTCTGCTTCTG
TGGCAACTGCAGATGCTCTTGTTAAAGAACAAGAAGATGAAATTGACGAAGAAGTTGTCAAGGATCACCA
CCATCACCATCATCACTAAGAATTCATCGATGATATCAGATCCGGCTGCTAACAAAGCCCGAAAGGAAGC
TGAGTTGGCTGCTGCCACCGCTGAGCAATAACTAGCATAACCCCTTGGGGCCTCTAAACGGGTCTTGAGG
GGTTTTTTGCTGAAAGGAGGAACTATATCCGGATCGGATATCACAGGACGGGTGTGGTCGCCATGATCGC
GTAGTCGATAGTGGCTCCAAGTAGCGAAGCGAGCAGGACTGGGCGGCGGCCAAAGCGGTCGGACAGTGCT
CCGAGAACGGGTGCGCATAGAAATTGCATCAACGCATATAGCGCTAGAGGCTGCATTAATGAATCGGCCA
ACGCGCGGGGAGAGGCGGTTTGCGTATTGGGCGCTCTTCCGCTTCCTCGCTCACTGACTCGCTGCGCTCG
GTCGTTCGGCTGCGGCGAGCGGTATCAGCTCACTCAAAGGCGGTAATACGGTTATCCACAGAATCAGGGG
ATAACGCAGGAAAGAACATGTGAGCAAAAGGCCAGCAAAAGGCCAGGAACCGTAAAAAGGCCGCGTTGCT
GGCGTTTTTCCATAGGCTCCGCCCCCCTGACGAGCATCACAAAAATCGACGCTCAAGTCAGAGGTGGCGA
AACCCGACAGGACTATAAAGATACCAGGCGTTTCCCCCTGGAAGCTCCCTCGTGCGCTCTCCTGTTCCGA
CCCTGCCGCTTACCGGATACCTGTCCGCCTTTCTCCCTTCGGGAAGCGTGGCGCTTTCTCAATGCTCACG
CTGTAGGTATCTCAGTTCGGTGTAGGTCGTTCGCTCCAAGCTGGGCTGTGTGCACGAACCCCCCGTTCAG
CCCGACCGCTGCGCCTTATCCGGTAACTATCGTCTTGAGTCCAACCCGGTAAGACACGACTTATCGCCAC
TGGCAGCAGCCACTGGTAACAGGATTAGCAGAGCGAGGTATGTAGGCGGTGCTACAGAGTTCTTGAAGTG
GTGGCCTAACTACGGCTACACTAGAAGGACAGTATTTGGTATCTGCGCTCTGCTGAAGCCAGTTACCTTC
GGAAAAAGAGTTGGTAGCTCTTGATCCGGCAAACAAACCACCGCTGGTAGCGGTGGTTTTTTTGTTTGCA
AGCAGCAGATTACGCGCAGAAAAAAAGGATCTCAAGAAGATCCTTTGATCTTTTCTACGGGGTCTGACGC
TCAGTGGAACGAAAACTCACGTTAAGGGATTTTGGTCATGAGATTATCAAAAAGGATCTTCACCTAGATC
CTTTTAAATTAAAAATGAAGTTTTAAATCAATCTAAAGTATATATGAGTAAACTTGGTCTGACAGTTACC
AATGCTTAATCAGTGAGGCACCTATCTCAGCGATCTGTCTATTTCGTTCATCCATAGTTGCCTGACTCCC
CGTCGTGTAGATAACTACGATACGGGAGGGCTTACCATCTGGCCCCAGTGCTGCAATGATACCGCGAGAC
CCACGCTCACCGGCTCCAGATTTATCAGCAATAAACCAGCCAGCCGGAAGGGCCGAGCGCAGAAGTGGTC
CTGCAACTTTATCCGCCTCCATCCAGTCTATTAATTGTTGCCGGGAAGCTAGAGTAAGTAGTTCGCCAGT
TAATAGTTTGCGCAACGTTGTTGCCATTGCTACAGGCATCGTGGTGTCACGCTCGTCGTTTGGTATGGCT
TCATTCAGCTCCGGTTCCCAACGATCAAGGCGAGTTACATGATCCCCCATGTTGTGCAAAAAAGCGGTTA
GCTCCTTCGGTCCTCCGATCGTTGTCAGAAGTAAGTTGGCCGCAGTGTTATCACTCATGGTTATGGCAGC
ACTGCATAATTCTCTTACTGTCATGCCATCCGTAAGATGCTTTTCTGTGACTGGTGAGTACTCAACCAAG
TCATTCTGAGAATAGTGTATGCGGCGACCGAGTTGCTCTTGCCCGGCGTCAATACGGGATAATACCGCGC
CACATAGCAGAACTTTAAAAGTGCTCATCATTGGAAAACGTTCTTCGGGGCGAAAACTCTCAAGGATCTT
ACCGCTGTTGAGATCCAGTTCGATGTAACCCACTCGTGCACCCAACTGATCTTCAGCATCTTTTACTTTC
ACCAGCGTTTCTGGGTGAGCAAAAACAGGAAGGCAAAATGCCGCAAAAAAGGGAATAAGGGCGACACGGA
AATGTTGAATACTCATACTCTTCCTTTTTCAATATTATTGAAGCATTTATCAGGGTTATTGTCTCATGAG
CGGATACATATTTGAATGTATTTAGAAAAATAAACAAATAGGGGTTCCGCGCACATTTCCCCGAAAAGTG
CCACCTGACGTCTAAGAAACCATTATTATCATGACATTAACCTATAAAAATAGGCGTATCACGAGGCCCT
TTCGTCTCGCGCGTTTCGGTGATGACGGTGAAAACCTCTGACACATGCAGCTCCCGGAGACGGTCACAGC
TTGTCTGTAAGCGGATGCCGGGAGCAGACAAGCCCGTCAGGGCGCGTCAGCGGGTGTTGGCGGGTGTCGG
GGCTGGCTTAACTATGCGGCATCAGAGCAGATTGTACTGAGAGTGCAGTACCC
[37 nt withheld, positions 3554-3590]
A
[37 nt withheld, positions 3592-3628]
ATTTTGTTAAAATTCGCGTTAAATTTTTGTTAAATCAGCTCATTTTTTAACCAATAGGCCGAAATCGGCA
AAATCCCTTATAAATCAAAAGAATAGACCGAGATAGGGT
[37 nt withheld, positions 3738-3774]
AAAGAACGTGGACTCCAACGTCAAAGG
[49 nt withheld, positions 3802-3850]
T
[91 nt withheld, positions 3852-3942]
G
[124 nt withheld, positions 3944-4067]
Features (pLannotate 1.2.2; 13 found; start..end, strand, type, name):
     23..41      +  promoter       T7 promoter: promoter for bacteriophage T7 RNA polymerase
     73..95      +  RBS            RBS: efficient ribosome binding site from bacteriophage T7 gene 10 (Olins and Rangwala, 1989)
    145..975     +  CDS            SUP35 (fragment): ERF3_CANAX - Protein inferred from homology: Swiss-Prot protein existence level 3. Involved in translation termination. Stimulates the activity of ERF1. Binds guanine nucleotides. From Candida albicans (Yeast).
   1025..1074    +  CDS            SET1 (fragment): solubility-enhancement tag derived from T7 phage gene 10B
   1082..1129    +  terminator     T7 terminator: transcription terminator for bacteriophage T7 RNA polymerase
   1162..1307    -  CDS            TcR (fragment): tetracycline efflux protein; tet; confers resistance to tetracycline
   1310..1364    -  CDS            lacI (fragment): lac repressor; lacI; The lac repressor binds to the lac operator to inhibit transcription in E. coli. This inhibition can be relieved by adding lactose or isopropyl-β-D-thiogalactopyranoside (IPTG).
   1547..2135    -  rep_origin     ori: high-copy-number ColE1/pMB1/pBR322/pUC origin of replication
   2306..3166    -  CDS            AmpR: β-lactamase; bla; confers resistance to ampicillin, carbenicillin, and related antibiotics
   3167..3271    -  promoter       AmpR promoter: bla
   3366..3401    +  CDS            rop (fragment): Rop protein, which maintains plasmids at low copy number; rop
   3503..3547    +  misc_feature   bom (fragment): basis of mobility region from pBR322
   3612..4067    -  rep_origin     f1 ori (sequence partly withheld): f1 bacteriophage origin of replication; arrow indicates direction of (+) strand synthesis
