[The description below was written by a language model from this plasmid's Addgene catalogue record and pLannotate feature annotations shown in this document.]
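Description:
Sup35 CaNM K227C His7 is a bacterial expression plasmid built on the pAED4 backbone, a T7-driven vector of about 3.2 kb, giving a total of roughly 4.1 kb with the insert. It is propagated in E. coli through a high-copy ColE1/pUC-type origin and selected with ampicillin via the β-lactamase gene and its own promoter. An f1 phage origin is also present, which in principle permits single-stranded DNA production. The annotation also picks up short fragments of TcR, lacI, rop and bom; these are too small to be functional and look like remnants of the vector's pBR322-type ancestry.

The expression cassette consists of a T7 promoter followed by the efficient ribosome binding site from phage T7 gene 10, the coding sequence, and a T7 terminator. The insert, about 900 bp, encodes the N-terminal and middle (NM) domains of Sup35 from Candida albicans, the prion-forming portion of the translation termination factor eRF3. It carries a lysine-to-cysteine substitution at position 227 and a C-terminal 7xHis tag for metal-affinity purification. The tag itself was not annotated in the feature table, and the short "SET1" fragment detected just upstream of the terminator probably reflects vector-derived T7 gene 10 sequence rather than a deliberate fusion. The depositor notes that expression is IPTG-inducible; since no intact lacI or lac operator is annotated, this presumably depends on a host strain supplying T7 RNA polymerase under lac control.

The plasmid comes from work on prion recognition elements, nucleation, strain specificity and species barriers, and serves to produce recombinant CaNM protein. The record does not state the purpose of the engineered cysteine, although single cysteines are commonly introduced as sites for thiol-specific labeling or crosslinking.
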