Addgene plasmid #15599: Sup35 CaNM K227C His7
Depositing lab: Susan Lindquist. Depositing organization: Whitehead Institute for Biomedical Research. Publication: Prion recognition elements govern nucleation, strain specificity and species barriers. Tessier PM, Lindquist S. Nature. 2007 May 31. 447(7144):556-61. 10.1038/nature05848 PubMed 17495929.
Backbone
  Vector backbone: pAED4
  Backbone size w/o insert (bp): 3200
  Vector type: Bacterial Expression
Growth in bacteria
  Bacterial resistance: Ampicillin, 100 μg/mL
  Growth temperature: 37°C
  Growth strain: DH5alpha
  Copy number: Unknown
Gene/Insert
  Gene/Insert name: Sup35 NM (alt name: Sup35)
  Species: Candida albicans
  Insert size (bp): 900
  Mutation: K227C. Lysine 227 mutated to cysteine.
  Tag / fusion protein: 7xHis (C terminal on insert)
  Cloning method: Restriction Enzyme
  Sequencing primers: 5′ T7
Resource information
  A portion of this plasmid was derived from a plasmid made by: Jonathan Weissman's lab.
Terms and licenses: Academic/Nonprofit Terms; Industry Terms: Not Available to Industry
Depositor comments: Protein expression inducible by IPTG. Ca = Candida albicans, NM = N-terminal and Middle domains of Sup35. Lindquist plasmid # 8632.
How to cite: Sup35 CaNM K227C His7 was a gift from Susan Lindquist (Addgene plasmid # 15599 ; http://n2t.net/addgene:15599 ; RRID:Addgene_15599)
